Addgene plasmid #119710: FB013
Purpose: TU of the HSVtk negative marker for F2dU domesticated into pUPD2 with GGAG/TACT barcodes (reverse orientation). Used for gene KO with dual selec. According to FungalBraid modular DNA assembly for ATMT
Depositing lab: Jose Marcos. Depositing organization: Agencia Estatal Consejo Superior de Investigaciones Científicas, M.P. Publication: FungalBraid: A GoldenBraid-based modular cloning platform for the assembly and exchange of DNA elements tailored to fungal synthetic biology. Hernanz-Koers M, Gandia M, Garrigues S, Manzanares P, Yenush L, Orzaez D, Marcos JF. Fungal Genet Biol. 2018 Jul;116:51-61. doi: 10.1016/j.fgb.2018.04.010. Epub 2018 Apr 20. PubMed 29680684.
Backbone
  Vector backbone: pUPD2 (Addgene #68161)
  Backbone manufacturer: Diego Orzaez
  Backbone size w/o insert (bp): 2690
  Total vector size (bp): 3891
  Vector type: Synthetic Biology ; Domestication of DNA parts for GoldenBraid asembly
Growth in bacteria
  Bacterial resistance: Chloramphenicol, 25 μg/mL
  Growth temperature: 37°C
  Growth strain: DH5alpha
  Copy number: High Copy
Gene/Insert
  Gene/Insert name: Negative selection marker HSVtk (Pgpda:HSVtk:Ttub) (alt name: HSVtk)
  Species: Cochliobolus heterostrophus (Pgpda), Herpes simplex virus (HSVtk), Neurospora crassa (Ttub)
  Insert size (bp): 1782
  Cloning method: Restriction Enzyme; 5′ cloning site BsmB1 (destroyed during cloning); 3′ cloning site BsmB1 (destroyed during cloning)
  Sequencing primers: 5′ GCTTTCGCTAAGGATGATTTCTGG; 3′ CAGGGTGGTGACACCTTGCC
Terms and licenses: Academic/Nonprofit Terms; Industry Terms: Not Available to Industry
How to cite: FB013 was a gift from Jose Marcos (Addgene plasmid # 119710 ; http://n2t.net/addgene:119710 ; RRID:Addgene_119710)
