[The description below was written by a language model from this plasmid's Addgene catalogue record.]
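Description:
FB013 is a part-domestication plasmid from the FungalBraid system, a GoldenBraid-derived modular cloning platform adapted to fungal synthetic biology. It is built on the pUPD2 entry vector, which is maintained at high copy in E. coli under chloramphenicol selection. The record lists a total size of about 3.9 kb, with a 1.8 kb insert. No feature table is provided, so the replication origin and other backbone elements are not documented here.

The insert is a complete transcriptional unit for negative selection in filamentous fungi. The herpes simplex virus thymidine kinase coding sequence (HSVtk) is driven by the gpdA promoter from Cochliobolus heterostrophus and terminated by the tubulin terminator from Neurospora crassa. Thymidine kinase converts the nucleoside analogue 5-fluoro-2'-deoxyuridine (F2dU) into a toxic product, so cells expressing the cassette are killed on that compound. The unit was cloned through BsmBI sites that were destroyed in the process. It is flanked by GGAG and TACT four-nucleotide barcodes, which set its position in later Type IIS assemblies, and it is domesticated in reverse orientation.

The stated use is gene knockout with dual selection, in constructs delivered by Agrobacterium tumefaciens-mediated transformation (ATMT). In such designs the HSVtk unit is typically placed outside the homology arms that flank a positive marker. Ectopic integrants then retain the kinase and are eliminated by F2dU, while true homologous recombinants lose it and survive. The record itself gives no details of the downstream assemblies.
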