>Addgene plasmid #119710 | FB013 | addgene full sequence | sequence record 237145 | Addgene NGS Result
ATTTCAGATAAAAAAAATCCTTAGCTTTCGCTAAGGATGATTTCTGGAATTCGCGGCCGCTTCTAGAGCG
ATGAGTGGTCTCGGGAGTCATCATGCAACATGCATGTACTGTCTGATGTATTAAGAGTATAGGGGTCAAC
AACTAGAGTGTCTGACAGGTATATCTAGCAGTTTGATTTGACCATTCTTTTATTAAAACACTGTAACCCG
CAACGAAGAACTCCTCCGCTTCAAGTCAAGAATGCGCATATGTGCGTAAAATCGACAAGCCCGGCGGCAT
TCCACCGAGCAGGGTATTGCCTTTGGCACTTTACGTGCGCAGAGGAGCCTGAATGTTGAGTGGAATGATG
CATGCCTGCACCTCGACTCAGTTAGCCTCCCCCATCTCGCGGGCAAACGTGCGCGCCAGGTCGCAGATCG
TCGGTATGGAGCCGGGGGTGGTGACGTGGGTCTGGACCATCCCGGAGGTAAGTTGCAGCAGGGCGTCCCG
GCAGCCGGCGGGCGATTGGTCGTAATCCAGGATAAAGACGTGCATGGGACGGAGGCGTTTGGCCAAGACG
TCCAAGGCCCAGGCAAACACGTTGTACAGGTCGCCGTTGGGGGCCAGCAACTCGGGGGCCCGAAACAGGG
TAAATAACGTGTCCCCGATATGGGGTCGTGGGCCCGCGTTGCTCTGGGGCTCGGCACCCTGGGGCGGCAC
GGCCGTCCCCGAAAGCTGTCCCCAATCCTCCCGCCACGACCCGCCGCCCTGGAGATACCGCACCGTATTG
GCAAGCAGCCCGTAAACGCGGCGAATCGCGGCCAGCATAGCCAGGTCAAGCCGCTCGCCGGGGCGCTGGC
GTTTGGCCAGGCGGTCGATGTGTCTGTCCTCTGGAAGGGCCCCCAACACGATGTTTGTGCCGGGCAAGGT
CGGCGGGATGAGGGCCACGAACGCCAGCACGGCCTGGGGGGTCATGCTGCCCATAAGGTATCGCGCGGCC
GGGTAGCACAGGAGGGCGGCGATGGGATGGCGGTCGAAGATGAGGGTGAGGGCCGGGGGCGGGGCATGTG
AGCTGCCAGCCTCCCCCCCGATATGAGGAGCCAGAACGGCGTCGGTCACGGCATAAGGCATGCCCATTGT
TATCTGGGCGCTTGTCATTACCACCGCCGCGTCCCCGGCCGAAATCTCACCCTGGTCGAGGCGGTGTTGT
GTGGTGTAGATGTTCGCGATTGTCTCGGAAGCCCCCAGCACCTGCCAGTAAGTCATCGGCTCGGGTACGT
AGACGATGTCGTCGCGCGAACCCAGGGCCACCAGCAGTTGCGTGGTGGTGGTTTTCCCCATCCCGTGAGG
ACCGTCTATATAAACCCGCAGTAGCGTGGGCATTTTCTGCTCCAGGCGGACTTCCGTGGCTTCTTGCTGC
CGGCGAGGGCGCAACGCCGTACGTCGGTTGCTATGGCCGCGAGAACGCGCAGCCTGGTCGAACGCAGACG
CGTGTTGATGGCAGGGGTACGAAGCCATGGATCTGAAGATTGGGTTCCTCTTTGAGAGAGTTAATAGACT
TGAATTGAGGAATGGAAATCGGGCTGAGCTCACTGCTTTATATGTGAGAAAAGGTGATGAGCAGGTGGTA
AGAGGCAGATTTTTGTGGTCGGTGCTGTGTTTTGTTGGGTTTGAGCTAGGTGGGGTGAGGGAGGGGCAAG
CTAAATAGCTACCAGCCCTGAGGACGTCACAGAGTTTTAGTAGTTCTTTTTCTGCCATCGGACATGCAGC
TCACGCCTAGACCCAATTACACCCTTTGCGCCCTCCCACACATCCGGCCGGTTGGATCATTGTCAGATAC
GGCAGAGAAATCGCAACCTCGGCCAAGGGTAGCCACGATTCGAAGCCGCTACTTGAGACCACTCATCGCG
ACTAGTAGCGGCCGCTGCAGTCCGGCAAAAAAGGGCAAGGTGTCACCACCCTGCCCTTTTTCTTTAAAAC
CGAAAAGATTACTTCGCGTTATGCAGGCTTCCTCGCTCACTGACTCGCTGCGCTCGGTCGTTCGGCTGCG
GCGAGCGGTATCAGCTCACTCAAAGGCGGTAATACGGTTATCCACAGAATCAGGGGATAACGCAGGAAAG
AACATGTGAGCAAAAGGCCAGCAAAAGGCCAGGAACCGTAAAAAGGCCGCGTTGCTGGCGTTTTTCCACA
GGCTCCGCCCCCCTGACGAGCATCACAAAAATCGACGCTCAAGTCAGAGGTGGCGAAACCCGACAGGACT
ATAAAGATACCAGGCGTTTCCCCCTGGAAGCTCCCTCGTGCGCTCTCCTGTTCCGACCCTGCCGCTTACC
GGATACCTGTCCGCCTTTCTCCCTTCGGGAAGCGTGGCGCTTTCTCATAGCTCACGCTGTAGGTATCTCA
GTTCGGTGTAGGTCGTTCGCTCCAAGCTGGGCTGTGTGCACGAACCCCCCGTTCAGCCCGACCGCTGCGC
CTTATCCGGTAACTATCGTCTTGAGTCCAACCCGGTAAGACACGACTTATCGCCACTGGCAGCAGCCACT
GGTAACAGGATTAGCAGAGCGAGGTATGTAGGCGGTGCTACAGAGTTCTTGAAGTGGTGGCCTAACTACG
GCTACACTAGAAGAACAGTATTTGGTATCTGCGCTCTGCTGAAGCCAGTTACCTTCGGAAAAAGAGTTGG
TAGCTCTTGATCCGGCAAACAAACCACCGCTGGTAGCGGTGGTTTTTTTGTTTGCAAGCAGCAGATTACG
CGCAGAAAAAAAGGATCTCAAGAAGATCCTTTGATCTTTTCTACGGGGTCTGACGCTCAGTGGAACGAAA
ACTCACGTTAAGGGATTTTGGTCATGAGATTATCAAAAAGGATCTTCACCTAGATCCTTTTAAATTAAAA
ATGAAGTTTTAAATCAATCTAAAGTATATATGAGTAAACTTGGTCTGACAGCTCGAGGCTTGGATTCTCA
CCAATAAAAAACGCCCGGCGGCAACCGAGCGTTCTGAACAAATCCAGATGGAGTTCTGAGGTCATTACTG
GATCTATCAACAGGAGTCCAAGCGAGCTCGATATCAAATTACGCCCCGCCCTGCCACTCGTCGCAGTACT
GTTGTAATTCATTAAGCATTCTGCCGACATGGAAGCCATCACAAACGGCATGATGAACCTGAATCGCCAG
CGGCATCAGCACCTTGTCGCCTTGCGTATAATATTTGCCCATGGTGAAAACGGGGGCGAAGAAGTTGTCC
ATATTGGCCACGTTTAAATCAAAACTGGTGAAACTCACCCAGGGATTGGCTGATACGAAAAACATATTCT
CAATAAACCCTTTAGGGAAATAGGCCAGGTTTTCACCGTAACACGCCACATCTTGCGAATATATGTGTAG
AAACTGCCGGAAATCGTCGTGGTATTCACTCCAGAGTGATGAAAACGTTTCAGTTTGCTCATGGAAAACG
GTGTAACAAGGGTGAACACTATCCCATATCACCAGCTCACCGTCTTTCATTGCCATACGAAATTCCGGAT
GAGCATTCATCAGGCGGGCAAGAATGTGAATAAAGGCCGGATAAAACTTGTGCTTATTTTTCTTTACGGT
CTTTAAAAAGGCCGTAATATCCAGCTGAACGGTCTGGTTATAGGTACATTGAGCAACTGACTGAAATGCC
TCAAAATGTTCTTTACGATGCCATTGGGATATATCAACGGTGGTATATCCAGTGATTTTTTTCTCCATTT
TAGCTTCCTTAGCTCCTGAAAATCTCGATAACTCAAAAAATACGCCCGGTAGTGATCTTATTTCATTATG
GTGAAAGTTGGAACCTCTTACGTGCCCGATCAACTCGAGTGCCACCTGACGTCTAAGAAACCATTATTAT
CATGACATTAACCTATAAAAATAGGCGTATCACGAGGCAGA
